Addgene plasmid #14434: Cav1-mRFP
Depositing lab: Ari Helenius. Depositing organization: ETH Zurich (Swiss Federal Institute of Technology). Publication: Assembly and trafficking of caveolar domains in the cell: caveolae as stable, cargo-triggered, vesicular transporters. Tagawa A, Mezzacasa A, Hayer A, Longatti A, Pelkmans L, Helenius A. J Cell Biol. 2005 Aug 29. 170(5):769-79. 10.1083/jcb.200506103 PubMed 16129785.
Backbone
  Vector backbone: pmRFP-N1
  Backbone size w/o insert (bp): 4687
  Vector type: Mammalian Expression
  Selectable markers: Neomycin (select with G418)
Growth in bacteria
  Bacterial resistance: Kanamycin, 50 μg/mL
  Growth temperature: 37°C
  Growth strain: DH5alpha
  Copy number: High Copy
Gene/Insert
  Gene/Insert name: Caveolin-1 (alt name: Cav1)
  Species: Canis familalis
  Insert size (bp): 534
  GenBank ID: NM_001003296
  Entrez Gene: CAV1
  Tag / fusion protein: mRFP (C terminal on backbone)
  Cloning method: Restriction Enzyme; 5′ cloning site EcoRI (not destroyed); 3′ cloning site KpnI (destroyed during cloning)
  Sequencing primers: 5′ 5'-CCAAAATGTCGTAACAACTCCG
Terms and licenses: Academic/Nonprofit Terms; Industry Terms: Not Available to Industry
Depositor comments: Please note that the depositing laboratory recommends using CAV1-mCherry (Addgene Plasmid #27705) instead of CAV1-mRFP due to improved properties of the mCherry fluorophore.
How to cite: Cav1-mRFP was a gift from Ari Helenius (Addgene plasmid # 14434 ; http://n2t.net/addgene:14434 ; RRID:Addgene_14434)
