[The description below was written by a language model from this plasmid's Addgene catalogue record and pLannotate feature annotations shown in this document.]
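Description:
Cav1-mRFP is a mammalian expression plasmid built on the pmRFP-N1 backbone, an N1-type fusion vector in which a gene cloned into the multiple cloning site is joined in frame to a downstream red fluorescent protein. It is propagated in E. coli through a high-copy ColE1/pUC-type origin and also carries an f1 phage origin. A single NeoR/KanR (Tn5 aminoglycoside phosphotransferase) gene serves both hosts. A bacterial bla-type promoter drives it for kanamycin selection, while the adjacent SV40 enhancer/early promoter drives it in mammalian cells for G418 selection, with an HSV TK polyadenylation signal downstream. The short large T antigen, ble and bGH poly(A) fragments in the annotation appear to be backbone remnants or partial matches rather than functional elements.

The payload is the 534 bp coding sequence of dog caveolin-1 (CAV1), inserted between EcoRI and KpnI sites, the latter destroyed during cloning. It sits downstream of the human CMV immediate-early enhancer and promoter and is followed, after a short linker, by mRFP1, a monomeric red fluorescent protein derived from Discosoma. An SV40 polyadenylation signal terminates the transcript. The result is constitutive expression of caveolin-1 carrying a C-terminal mRFP tag. Caveolin-1 is a scaffolding component of caveolar membranes, so the fusion labels caveolae for fluorescence imaging. The associated publication concerns the assembly and trafficking of caveolar domains in cells. The depositing laboratory notes that its CAV1-mCherry version is now preferred because of the improved properties of the mCherry fluorophore.
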