Features (pLannotate 1.2.2; 15 found; start..end, strand, type, name):
     61..364     +  enhancer       CMV enhancer: human cytomegalovirus immediate early enhancer
    365..568     +  promoter       CMV promoter: human cytomegalovirus (CMV) immediate early promoter
    591..634     +  misc_feature   MCS (fragment): multiple cloning site
    642..1175    +  CDS            CAV1: CAV1_CANLF - Also known as CAV. Experimental evidence at protein level: Swiss-Prot protein existence level 1. May act as a scaffolding protein within caveolar membranes. Forms a stable heterooligomeric complex with CAV2 that targets to lipid rafts and drives caveolae formation. Mediates the recruitment of CAVIN proteins (CAVIN1/2/3/4) to the caveolae (By similarity). Interacts directly with G-protein alpha subunits and can functionally regulate their activity (By similarity). Involved in the costimulatory signal essential for T-cell receptor (TCR)-mediated T-cell activation. Its binding to DPP
   1200..1874    +  CDS            mRFP1: mRFP1 is a basic (constitutively fluorescent) red fluorescent protein published in 2002, derived from Discosoma sp.. It is reported to be a somewhat slowly-maturing monomer with low acid sensitivity.
   1903..1986    +  CDS            large T antigen (fragment): large T antigen from SV40 (simian virus 40)
   2009..2130    +  polyA_signal   SV40 poly(A) signal: SV40 polyadenylation signal
   2164..2592    -  rep_origin     f1 ori (sequence partly withheld): f1 bacteriophage origin of replication; arrow indicates direction of (+) strand synthesis
   2619..2723    +  promoter       AmpR promoter: bla
   2725..3082    +  promoter       SV40 promoter: SV40 enhancer and early promoter
   3117..3911    +  CDS            NeoR/KanR: aminoglycoside phosphotransferase from Tn5; aph(3')-II (or nptII); confers resistance to neomycin, kanamycin, and G418 (Geneticin®)
   3932..4084    +  CDS            ble (fragment): BLE_KLEPN - Experimental evidence at protein level: Swiss-Prot protein existence level 1. Binding protein with a strong affinity to the bleomycin family of antibiotics. Binds to CL990; an antimitotic-antibiotic compound. From Klebsiella pneumoniae.
   4143..4190    +  polyA_signal   HSV TK poly(A) signal: herpes simplex virus thymidine kinase polyadenylation signal (Cole and Stacy, 1985)
   4281..4297    -  polyA_signal   bGH poly(A) signal (fragment): bovine growth hormone polyadenylation signal
   4519..5107    +  rep_origin     ori: high-copy-number ColE1/pMB1/pBR322/pUC origin of replication
>Addgene plasmid #14434 | Cav1-mRFP | depositor full sequence | sequence record 8090 | Author sequence
TAGTTATTAATAGTAATCAATTACGGGGTCATTAGTTCATAGCCCATATATGGAGTTCCGCGTTACATAA
CTTACGGTAAATGGCCCGCCTGGCTGACCGCCCAACGACCCCCGCCCATTGACGTCAATAATGACGTATG
TTCCCATAGTAACGCCAATAGGGACTTTCCATTGACGTCAATGGGTGGAGTATTTACGGTAAACTGCCCA
CTTGGCAGTACATCAAGTGTATCATATGCCAAGTACGCCCCCTATTGACGTCAATGACGGTAAATGGCCC
GCCTGGCATTATGCCCAGTACATGACCTTATGGGACTTTCCTACTTGGCAGTACATCTACGTATTAGTCA
TCGCTATTACCATGGTGATGCGGTTTTGGCAGTACATCAATGGGCGTGGATAGCGGTTTGACTCACGGGG
ATTTCCAAGTCTCCACCCCATTGACGTCAATGGGAGTTTGTTTTGGCACCAAAATCAACGGGACTTTCCA
AAATGTCGTAACAACTCCGCCCCATTGACGCAAATGGGCGGTAGGCGTGTACGGTGGGAGGTCTATATAA
GCAGAGCTGGTTTAGTGAACCGTCAGATCCGCTAGCGCTACCGGACTCAGATCTCGAGCTCAAGCTTCGA
ATTCGGCTTGGATGTCTGGGGGCAAATACGTAGACTCCGAGGGGCACCTCTACACCGTTCCCATCCGGGA
GCAGGGCAACATCTACAAGCCCAACAACAAGGCCATGGCGGAGGAGATGAGCGAGAAGCAGGTGTACGAC
GCGCACACCAAGGAAATCGACCTGGTCAACCGCGACCCCAAGCATCTCAACGACGACGTGGTCAAGATTG
ATTTTGAAGATGTGATTGCAGAACCAGAAGGAACACACAGTTTTGATGGCATCTGGAAGGCCAGCTTCAC
CACCTTCACTGTGACAAAATACTGGTTTTACCGCTTGCTGTCTGCCCTCTTTGGCATCCCAATGGCACTC
ATATGGGGCATTTACTTTGCCATTCTTTCTTTCCTGCACATCTGGGCAGTTGTGCCGTGCATTAAGAGTT
TCCTGATTGAGATTCAGTGCATCAGCCGTGTCTATTCCATCTACGTCCACACCTTCTGTGACCCGTTCTT
TGAGGCTGTTGGCAAAATATTCAGCAATATCCGCATCAACATGCAGAAAGAAACAGGGATCCACCGGCCG
GTCGCCACCATGGCCTCCTCCGAGGACGTCATCAAGGAGTTCATGCGCTTCAAGGTGCGCATGGAGGGCT
CCGTGAACGGCCACGAGTTCGAGATCGAGGGCGAGGGCGAGGGCCGCCCCTACGAGGGCACCCAGACCGC
CAAGCTGAAGGTGACCAAGGGCGGCCCCCTGCCCTTCGCCTGGGACATCCTGTCCCCTCAGTTCCAGTAC
GGCTCCAAGGCCTACGTGAAGCACCCCGCCGACATCCCCGACTACTTGAAGCTGTCCTTCCCCGAGGGCT
TCAAGTGGGAGCGCGTGATGAACTTCGAGGACGGCGGCGTGGTGACCGTGACCCAGGACTCCTCCCTGCA
GGACGGCGAGTTCATCTACAAGGTGAAGCTGCGCGGCACCAACTTCCCCTCCGACGGCCCCGTAATGCAG
AAGAAGACCATGGGCTGGGAGGCCTCCACCGAGCGGATGTACCCCGAGGACGGCGCCCTGAAGGGCGAGA
TCAAGATGAGGCTGAAGCTGAAGGACGGCGGCCACTACGACGCCGAGGTCAAGACCACCTACATGGCCAA
GAAGCCCGTGCAGCTGCCCGGCGCCTACAAGACCGACATCAAGCTGGACATCACCTCCCACAACGAGGAC
TACACCATCGTGGAACAGTACGAGCGCGCCGAGGGCCGCCACTCCACCGGCGCCCTGTACAAGTAAAGCG
GCCGCGACTCTAGATCATAATCAGCCATACCACATTTGTAGAGGTTTTACTTGCTTTAAAAAACCTCCCA
CACCTCCCCCTGAACCTGAAACATAAAATGAATGCAATTGTTGTTGTTAACTTGTTTATTGCAGCTTATA
ATGGTTACAAATAAAGCAATAGCATCACAAATTTCACAAATAAAGCATTTTTTTCACTGCATTCTAGTTG
TGGTTTGTCCAAACTCATCAATGTATCTTAAGGCGTAAATTGTAAGCGTTAATATTTTGTTAAAATTCGC
GTTAAATTTTTGTTAAATCAGCTCATTTTTTAACCAATAGGCCGAAATCGGCAAAATCCCTTATAAATCA
AAAGAATAGACCGAGATAGGGT
[37 nt withheld, positions 2263-2299]
AAAGAACGTGGACTCCAACGTCAAAGG
[49 nt withheld, positions 2327-2375]
T
[91 nt withheld, positions 2377-2467]
G
[124 nt withheld, positions 2469-2592]
CAGGTGGCACTTTTCGGGGAAATGTGCGCGGAACCCCTATTTGTTTATTTTTCTAAATACATTCAAATAT
GTATCCGCTCATGAGACAATAACCCTGATAAATGCTTCAATAATATTGAAAAAGGAAGAGTCCTGAGGCG
GAAAGAACCAGCTGTGGAATGTGTGTCAGTTAGGGTGTGGAAAGTCCCCAGGCTCCCCAGCAGGCAGAAG
TATGCAAAGCATGCATCTCAATTAGTCAGCAACCAGGTGTGGAAAGTCCCCAGGCTCCCCAGCAGGCAGA
AGTATGCAAAGCATGCATCTCAATTAGTCAGCAACCATAGTCCCGCCCCTAACTCCGCCCATCCCGCCCC
TAACTCCGCCCAGTTCCGCCCATTCTCCGCCCCATGGCTGACTAATTTTTTTTATTTATGCAGAGGCCGA
GGCCGCCTCGGCCTCTGAGCTATTCCAGAAGTAGTGAGGAGGCTTTTTTGGAGGCCTAGGCTTTTGCAAA
GATCGATCAAGAGACAGGATGAGGATCGTTTCGCATGATTGAACAAGATGGATTGCACGCAGGTTCTCCG
GCCGCTTGGGTGGAGAGGCTATTCGGCTATGACTGGGCACAACAGACAATCGGCTGCTCTGATGCCGCCG
TGTTCCGGCTGTCAGCGCAGGGGCGCCCGGTTCTTTTTGTCAAGACCGACCTGTCCGGTGCCCTGAATGA
ACTGCAAGACGAGGCAGCGCGGCTATCGTGGCTGGCCACGACGGGCGTTCCTTGCGCAGCTGTGCTCGAC
GTTGTCACTGAAGCGGGAAGGGACTGGCTGCTATTGGGCGAAGTGCCGGGGCAGGATCTCCTGTCATCTC
ACCTTGCTCCTGCCGAGAAAGTATCCATCATGGCTGATGCAATGCGGCGGCTGCATACGCTTGATCCGGC
TACCTGCCCATTCGACCACCAAGCGAAACATCGCATCGAGCGAGCACGTACTCGGATGGAAGCCGGTCTT
GTCGATCAGGATGATCTGGACGAAGAGCATCAGGGGCTCGCGCCAGCCGAACTGTTCGCCAGGCTCAAGG
CGAGCATGCCCGACGGCGAGGATCTCGTCGTGACCCATGGCGATGCCTGCTTGCCGAATATCATGGTGGA
AAATGGCCGCTTTTCTGGATTCATCGACTGTGGCCGGCTGGGTGTGGCGGACCGCTATCAGGACATAGCG
TTGGCTACCCGTGATATTGCTGAAGAGCTTGGCGGCGAATGGGCTGACCGCTTCCTCGTGCTTTACGGTA
TCGCCGCTCCCGATTCGCAGCGCATCGCCTTCTATCGCCTTCTTGACGAGTTCTTCTGAGCGGGACTCTG
GGGTTCGAAATGACCGACCAAGCGACGCCCAACCTGCCATCACGAGATTTCGATTCCACCGCCGCCTTCT
ATGAAAGGTTGGGCTTCGGAATCGTTTTCCGGGACGCCGGCTGGATGATCCTCCAGCGCGGGGATCTCAT
GCTGGAGTTCTTCGCCCACCCTAGGGGGAGGCTAACTGAAACACGGAAGGAGACAATACCGGAAGGAACC
CGCGCTATGACGGCAATAAAAAGACAGAATAAAACGCACGGTGTTGGGTCGTTTGTTCATAAACGCGGGG
TTCGGTCCCAGGGCTGGCACTCTGTCGATACCCCACCGAGACCCCATTGGGGCCAATACGCCCGCGTTTC
TTCCTTTTCCCCACCCCACCCCCCAAGTTCGGGTGAAGGCCCAGGGCTCGCAGCCAACGTCGGGGCGGCA
GGCCCTGCCATAGCCTCAGGTTACTCATATATACTTTAGATTGATTTAAAACTTCATTTTTAATTTAAAA
GGATCTAGGTGAAGATCCTTTTTGATAATCTCATGACCAAAATCCCTTAACGTGAGTTTTCGTTCCACTG
AGCGTCAGACCCCGTAGAAAAGATCAAAGGATCTTCTTGAGATCCTTTTTTTCTGCGCGTAATCTGCTGC
TTGCAAACAAAAAAACCACCGCTACCAGCGGTGGTTTGTTTGCCGGATCAAGAGCTACCAACTCTTTTTC
CGAAGGTAACTGGCTTCAGCAGAGCGCAGATACCAAATACTGTCCTTCTAGTGTAGCCGTAGTTAGGCCA
CCACTTCAAGAACTCTGTAGCACCGCCTACATACCTCGCTCTGCTAATCCTGTTACCAGTGGCTGCTGCC
AGTGGCGATAAGTCGTGTCTTACCGGGTTGGACTCAAGACGATAGTTACCGGATAAGGCGCAGCGGTCGG
GCTGAACGGGGGGTTCGTGCACACAGCCCAGCTTGGAGCGAACGACCTACACCGAACTGAGATACCTACA
GCGTGAGCTATGAGAAAGCGCCACGCTTCCCGAAGGGAGAAAGGCGGACAGGTATCCGGTAAGCGGCAGG
GTCGGAACAGGAGAGCGCACGAGGGAGCTTCCAGGGGGAAACGCCTGGTATCTTTATAGTCCTGTCGGGT
TTCGCCACCTCTGACTTGAGCGTCGATTTTTGTGATGCTCGTCAGGGGGGCGGAGCCTATGGAAAAACGC
CAGCAACGCGGCCTTTTTACGGTTCCTGGCCTTTTGCTGGCCTTTTGCTCACATGTTCTTTCCTGCGTTA
TCCCCTGATTCTGTGGATAACCGTATTACCGCCATGCAT
