>Addgene plasmid #14434 | Cav1-mRFP | addgene partial sequence | sequence record 47901 | DsRed1-N 5'-GTACTGGAACTGGGGGGACAG-3'
CCTTGGTCACCTTCAGCTTGGCGGTCTGGGTGCCCTCGTAGGGGCGGCCCTCGCCCTCGCCCTCGATCTC
GAACTCGTGGCCGTTCACGGAGCCCTCCATGCGCACCTTGAAGCGCATGAACTCCTTGATGACGTCCTCG
GAGGAGGCCATGGTGGCGACCGGCCGGTGGATCCCTGTTTCTTTCTGCATGTTGATGCGGATATTGCTGA
ATATTTTGCCAACAGCCTCAAAGAACGGGTCACAGAAGGTGTGGACGTAGATGGAATAGACACGGCTGAT
GCACTGAATCTCAATCAGGAAACTCTTAATGCACGGCACAACTGCCCAGATGTGCAGGAAAGAAAGAATG
GCAAAGTAAATGCCCCATATGAGTGCCATTGGGATGCCAAAGAGGGCAGACAGCAAGCGGTAAAACCAGT
ATTTTGTCACAGTGAAGGTGGTGAAGCTGGCCTTCCAGATGCCATCAAAACTGTGTGTTCCTTCTGGTTC
TGCAATCACATCTTCAAAATCAATCTTGACCACGTCGTCGTTGAGATGCTTGGGGTCGCGGTTGACCAGG
TCGATTTCCTTGGTGTGCGCGTCGTACACCTGCTTCTCGCTCATCTCCTCCGCCATGGCCTTGTTGTTGG
GCTTGTAGATGTTGCCCTGCTCCCGGATGGGAACGGTGTAGAGGTGCCCCTCGGAGTCTACGTATTTGCC
CCCAGACATCCAAGCCGAATTCGAAGCTTGAGCTCGAGATCTGAGTCCGGTAGCGCTAGCGGATCTGACG
GTTCACTAAACCAGCTCTGCTTATATAGACCTCCCACCGTACACGCCTACCGCCCATTTGCGTCAATGGG
GCGGAGTTGTT
